>Addgene plasmid #227581 | pRel | addgene full sequence | sequence record 452520 | Addgene NGS Result
TTTGCTCTGTGACGAGCGTACGAGAGAACAGCGCGTCGACACCACCGCGCCCCGCCGGACCGAAGTGCCA
CTGCGGCACCCCGATCGTCCACATCCCCGGGAAGCGCCCCAAAATCTACTGCTCGGACGCCTGCCGAAAG
CGCGCAAAGCGTCTCATTGCGGACCAGTCACGCAGCGTAGCAAGCACGACTACAGCGGGTAATCCGGACG
CGGGCTTTAGTAGTAAGGGAAAATCTCCGTCCACTGCAGGTCAGAGCGCTGTAACTGGAACGGGTTCTAC
CCCAAACGAGGGTGCCGCGACAGCCGGGCGGGAGGACCCGCGCGACGAGCGGTTCGCCCGGCGGGACCGG
CACCAGACGGTGTCGCTGAACGAGGCGTTCAAGGGCTGCGGGACCCGGCTCACTGCCGGGACGGCCGAGC
TGATGTGGAAGCCGGGCGAGGCGACGTGGGGCAACACGTGCCGCTGCAACAACGTCCACACCTGCCCGTG
GTGCATGAGCCGCATCCTGGCCGTACGGGGCTCGAACGTGCAGCTCGCCGCCGACGGTCTCGCGGACGCC
GGGTACGGGCTGCACCTTGGCACGAACACGTTGCGCCACTTCGAGCGCATGGCGTTCGGCACCGTCCGCA
AGGGAATGCGGCACGGCCTGGTCGCGGTCTTGCACGACGGCTGGAAGGGCGCGTACGGCTCGTCCGGCCG
CCGCTGGCGCACGATGCGCGACGACTTCGGGATCATCGGCTACGAGCGGGCCTTCGAGGACACCTTCGGC
TGGGGCTCCGGCTGGCACCTGCACTGGCACACGCTCTGGGTCACCCGCGAGGTGCTCGGCCCGGACGCCC
AGGCCGCGTTCCGCGACGCACTCGCCGGAGCCTGGGCCGCCGGGGTCGAATCCGCGGGCGGCTACACCGT
CAGCGAGACGTGCGACCGGCCCGGTTGCTCCTGTGAGGGCAAGGGCCACGGCACCGACGTGCGCCCACTC
AACGGCGCGGACGCCGCTGACGGCGATGCGGGCAAGCAGGCCCGCTACCTCTACAAGGACGGCGACAAGA
CCAAGGGCGGCGTCGCCAAGATCGGCCTGGAGCTGGCCGGACAGAACTTCAAGGCCGGTCGCGGCGACGA
CCGCATGGGACCGCTCGACCTGGGCGACGCGGCGGCCGCCGAGCTGCAGCGGCTTCGTCGGCCCGGCCCG
TTCGTCGAGAAGTACCGCGAGCGCGAGTTCGGCGTCTTCCAGGTCCGCAAGCACTACCGGTCGCAGAACC
TGAACCGGCTGATCAAGGAACTCGGCATCCAGCAGGACGTCCGCACCGAGGAGGAGATCACCGACGACAC
CGAGGGCCTGGTCGCCATCGCGGTCATCCCGGCCTACATCTGGTACCGATACATCGCCCGCGTCGCCGGA
CGTCGCCTCGACCTCATCAAGGTCGCCGAGACGTACGGCCTACCGGGCGTCCGGCGGCTCGTCGAGTCCT
GGGGCCTGGTGTGGGGCAAGGACGTCCTGGACCCGCCCGCCCCGGAAGCGCCGGCCGCGCCGGGCGACCT
TGACGCTGACCAGATGAGGTTCGAGGTCATGTCCGAGGAGGAAGCTGCTTTCCGCGAGGCGCGCCGGAAG
GCCAACGAGGCCCGCACGGAGGAGCTGGCCGCTTCGCTCGACCGAGTGCGTCAGCCGAAGAAGGAGGCGA
TCCGCCCGACGATCAGCCTTCGGAAGCGCCTGAAGCCGAAGCCGGTCACCGTCGACGTCAAGACTCCCCC
GCCCGGCGCCGCGTCGCCCGTGTGCCGCCGCTGCAAGGGCAAGCTCGCCCCGGTACTCCAGCCCTGGGGC
CAGCACCCCGGAGACTGCCTCCGCGTCGACACAGCGGTCGCGTAGGGCCGCTGAGGGACCGCCATGAGAC
CGCCACCCCGGACATCCGGGTGGCGGTCTCATGGCGGTCCCGGCGCGAAAGCCGAGGGTCTGCCTGCCGT
GAGGTGGCCGGCGGACCTGGGTTACTGCTGGAATCCCGCGCCCAGTCCGAGCGTCCGCCGGCGCTTTTCA
CCTGGCTCCGGGTGCTCGTCGATGAGCACCAGGCCGTCGACGACGACGCGTCCGCCTGCCTGCTTTTGGC
CGGCGGGCCGGGCCGCGGTTGTCCGCCGGGTCGGACCGGTCCCTTGGTCGACCGATGCCTCGGCCACGAC
GATGCTGGGCCCGAAGCGGTACGCGACCCGTGCCGGGCCGCAGCGGATCGCGGCAGCAGGAGCTCCCCGC
CCGCCACGGCTGGCTGGATGGTCGCCTCACGCGCCCGCAGGGGTGACGGCGTGGGTGCGGCGGTCAGCCC
CGTGATCGGGCGTCAGACGGCCGCTGAGGGACCGCGACCACCCCTCCCTTCCCGCCTGCCGTCTTTCACC
GCCCGGCCGGTCCGCAGACGCCGTACGGCCAGGCCACGGAGGATTACGGGCAGATGGCGCCCACCCGGCA
CCCGGGCTGGGGCACCCTGGACAGCACGAAGGTCCGCCCCACTCACCGGGGCGGGCCTTCGCGTTGAGCT
AGAGTTCCCGCCAGCCTCGCAGAGCAGGATTCCCGTTGAGCACCGCCAGGTGCGAATAAGGGACAGTGAA
GAAGGAACACCCGCTCGCGGGTGGGCCTACTTCACCTATCCTGCCCGGCTGACGCCGTTGGATACACCAA
GGAAAGTCTACACGAACCCTTTGGCAAAATCCTGTATATCGTGCGAAAAAGGATGGATATACCGAAAAAA
TCGCTATAATGACCCCGAAGCAGGGTTATGCAGCGGAAAATGCAGCTCACGGTAACTGATGCCGTATTTG
CAGTACCAGCGTACGGCCCACAGAATGATGTCACGCTGAAAATGCCGGCCTTTGAATGGGTTCATGTGCA
GCTCCATAAGCAAAAGGGGATGATAAGTTTATCACCACCGACTATTTGCAACAGTGCCGTTGATCGTGCT
ATGATCGACTGATGTCATCAGCGGTGGAGTGCAATGTCGTGCAATACGAATGGCGAAAAGCCGAGCTCAT
CGGTCAGCTTCTCAACCTTGGGGTTACCCCCGGCGGTGTGCTGCTGGTCCACAGCTCCTTCCGTAGCGTC
CGGCCCCTCGAAGATGGGCCACTTGGACTGATCGAGGCCCTGCGTGCTGCGCTGGGTCCGGGAGGGACGC
TCGTCATGCCCTCGTGGTCAGGTCTGGACGACGAGCCGTTCGATCCTGCCACGTCGCCCGTTACACCGGA
CCTTGGAGTTGTCTCTGACTCATTCTGGCGCCTGCCAAATGTAAAGCGCAGCGCCCATCCATTTGCCTTT
GCGGCAGCGGGGCCACAGGCAGAGCAGATCATCTCTGATCCATTGCCCCTGCCACCTCACTCGCCTGCAA
GCCCGGTCGCCCGTGTCCATGAACTCGATGGGCAGGTACTTCTCCTCGGCGTGGGACACGATGCCAACAC
GACGCTGCATCTTGCCGAGTTGTTGGCAAAGGTTCCCTATGGGGTGCCGAGACACTGCACCATTCTTCAG
GATGGCAAGTTGGTACGCGTCGATTATCTCGAGAATGACCACTGCTGTGAGCGCTTTGCCTTGGCGGACA
GGTGGCTCAAGGAGAAGAGCCTTCAGAAGGAAGGTCCAGTCGGTCATGCCTTTGCTCGGTTGATCCGCTC
CCGCGACATTGTGGCGACAGCCCTGGGTCAACTGGGCCGAGATCCGTTGATCTTCCTGCATCCGCCAGAG
GCGGGATGCGAAGAATGCGATGCCGCTCGCCAGTCGATTGGCTGAGCTCATAAGTTCCTATTCCGAAGTT
CCTATTCGAAATGACCGACCAAGCGACGCCCAACCTGCCATCACGAGATTTCGATTCCACCGCCGCCTTC
TATGAAAGGTTGGGCTTCGGAATCGTTTTCCGGGACGCCGGCTGGATGATCCTCCAGCGCGGGGATCTCA
TGCTGGAGTTCTTCGCCCACCCCAAAAGGATCTAGGTGAAGATCCTTTTTGATAATCTCATGACCAAAAT
CCCTTAACGTGAGTTTTCGTTCCACTGAGCGTCAGACCCCGTAGAAAAGATCAAAGGATCTTCTTGAGAT
CCTTTTTTTCTGCGCGTAATCTGCTGCTTGCAAACAAAAAAACCACCGCTACCAGCGGTGGTTTGTTTGC
CGGATCAAGAGCTACCAACTCTTTTTCCGAAGGTAACTGGCTTCAGCAGAGCGCAGATACCAAATACTGT
TCTTCTAGTGTAGCCGTAGTTAGGCCACCACTTCAAGAACTCTGTAGCACCGCCTACATACCTCGCTCTG
CTAATCCTGTTACCAGTGGCTGCTGCCAGTGGCGATAAGTCGTGTCTTACCGGGTTGGACTCAAGACGAT
AGTTACCGGATAAGGCGCAGCGGTCGGGCTGAACGGGGGGTCGTGCACACAGCCCAGCTTGGAGCGAACG
ACCTACACCGAACTGAGATACCTACAGCGTGAGCTATGAGAAAGCGCCACGCTTCCCGAAGGGAGAAAGG
CGGACAGGTATCCGGTAAGCGGCAGGGTCGGAACAGGAGAGCGCACGAGGGAGCTTCCAGGGGGAAACGC
CTGGTATCTTTATAGTCCTGTCGGGTTTCGCCACCTCTGACTTGAGCGTCGATTTTTGTGATGCTCGTCA
GGGGGGCGGAGCCTATGGAAAAACGCCAGCAACGCGGCCTTTTTACGGTTCCTGGCCTTTTGCTGGCCTT
TTGCTCACATGTTCTTTCCTGCGTTATCCCCTGATTCTGTGGATAACCGTATTACCGCCTTTGAGTGAGC
TGATACCGCTCGCCGCAGCCGAACGACCGAGCGCAGCGAGTCAGTGAGCGAGGAAGCGGAAGAGCGCCCA
ATACGCAAACCGCCTCTCCCCGCGCGTTGGCCGATTCATTAATGCAGCTGGCACGACAGGTTTCCCGACT
GGAAAGCGGGCAGTGAGCGCAACGCAATTAATGTGAGTTAGCTCACTCATTAGGCACCCCAGGCTTTACA
CTTTATGCTTCCGGCTCGTATGTTGTGTGGAATTGTGAGTTTAAACGCGGATAACAATTTCACACAGTCG
ACTTCTAGTGCAGCTAGTGTCGACTAGAGGATCCCCGGGTATGCGGTCGATCTTGACGGCTGGCGAGAGG
TGCGGGGAGGATCTGACCGACGCGGTCCACACGTGGCACCGCGATGCTGTTGTGGGCACAATCGTGCCGG
TTGGTAGGATCGACGGCCATGGGTTTTAGGTCTAGAAATAGCAAGTTAAAATAAGGCTAGTCCGTTATCA
ACTTGAAAAAGTGGCACCGAGTCGGTGCTTTTTTTACGTAGGCGTCAGCTACGATGTTCCGGGGACTGCT
GATCCGGTCAGCAGGTGGAAGAGGGACTGGATTCCAAAGTTCTCAATGCTGCTTGCTGTTCTTGAATGGG
GGGTCGTTGACGACGACATGGCTCGATTGGCGCGACAAGTTGCTGCGATTCTCACCAATAAAAAACGCCC
GGCGGCAGAACAAATCCAGATGGAGTTCACTAGTTGCGCGGAACCCCTATTTGTTTATTTTTCTAAATAC
ATTCAAATATGTATCCGCTCATGAGACAATAACCCTGATAAATGCTTCAATAATATTGAAAAAGGAAGAG
TATGAGTATTCAACATTTCCGTGTCGCCCTTATTCCCTTTTTTGCGGCATTTTGCCTTCCTGTTTTTGCT
CACCCAGAAACGCTGGTGAAAGTAAAAGATGCTGAAGATCAGTTGGGTGCACGAGTGGGTTACATCGAAC
TGGATCTCAACAGCGGTAAGATCCTTGAGAGTTTTCGCCCCGAAGAACGTTTTCCAATGATGAGCACTTT
TAAAGTTCTGCTATGTGGCGCGGTATTATCCCGTATTGACGCCGGGCAAGAGCAACTCGGTCGCCGCATA
CACTATTCTCAGAATGACTTGGTTGAGTACTCACCAGTCACAGAAAAGCATCTTACGGATGGCATGACAG
TAAGAGAATTATGCAGTGCTGCCATAACCATGAGTGATAACACTGCGGCCAACTTACTTCTGACAACGAT
CGGAGGACCGAAGGAGCTAACCGCTTTTTTGCACAACATGGGGGATCATGTAACTCGCCTTGATCGTTGG
GAACCGGAGCTGAATGAAGCCATACCAAACGACGAGCGTGACACCACGATGCCTGTAGCAATGGCAACAA
CGTTGCGCAAACTATTAACTGGCGAACTACTTACTCTAGCTTCCCGGCAACAATTAATAGACTGGATGGA
GGCGGATAAAGTTGCAGGACCACTTCTGCGCTCGGCCCTTCCGGCTGGCTGGTTTATTGCTGATAAATCT
GGAGCCGGTGAGCGTGGGTCTCGCGGTATCATTGCAGCACTGGGGCCAGATGGTAAGCCCTCCCGTATCG
TAGTTATCTACACGACGGGGAGTCAGGCAACTATGGATGAACGAAATAGACAGATCGCTGAGATAGGTGC
CTCACTGATTAAGCATTGGTAACTGTCAGACCAAGTTTACTCATATATACTTTAGATTGATTTAAAACTT
CATTTTTAATTTAAAAGGATCTAGGTGAAGATCCTTTTTGATAATCTCATGACCAAAATGCTAGCTGAGG
TCATTACTGGACCGGATCGGGGATCTGGGCTGAGGGAGCCGACGGCACGCGGCGGCTCACGGCGTGGCAC
GCGGAACGTCCGGGCTTGCACCTCACGTCACGTGAGGAGGCAGCGTGGACGGCGTCAGAGAAGGGAGCGG
ACAATTGATGGACAAGAAGTACTCCATCGGCCTGGACATCGGCACCAACTCCGTCGGCTGGGCCGTCATC
ACCGACGAGTACAAGGTCCCGTCCAAGAAGTTCAAGGTCCTGGGCAACACCGACCGCCACTCCATCAAGA
AGAACCTGATCGGCGCCCTGCTGTTCGACTCCGGCGAGACCGCCGAGGCCACCCGCCTGAAGCGCACCGC
CCGCCGCCGCTACACCCGCCGCAAGAACCGCATCTGCTACCTGCAGGAGATCTTCTCCAACGAGATGGCC
AAGGTCGACGACTCCTTCTTCCACCGCCTGGAGGAGTCCTTCCTGGTCGAGGAGGACAAGAAGCACGAGC
GCCACCCGATCTTCGGCAACATCGTCGACGAGGTCGCCTACCACGAGAAGTACCCGACCATCTACCACCT
GCGCAAGAAGCTGGTCGACTCCACCGACAAGGCCGACCTGCGCCTGATCTACCTGGCCCTGGCCCACATG
ATCAAGTTCCGCGGCCACTTCCTGATCGAGGGCGACCTGAACCCGGACAACTCCGACGTCGACAAGCTGT
TCATCCAGCTGGTCCAGACCTACAACCAGCTGTTCGAGGAGAACCCGATCAACGCCTCCGGCGTCGACGC
CAAGGCCATCCTGTCCGCCCGCCTGTCCAAGTCCCGCCGCCTGGAGAACCTGATCGCCCAGCTGCCGGGC
GAGAAGAAGAACGGCCTGTTCGGCAACCTGATCGCCCTGTCCCTGGGCCTGACCCCGAACTTCAAGTCCA
ACTTCGACCTGGCCGAGGACGCCAAGCTGCAGCTGTCCAAGGACACCTACGACGACGACCTGGACAACCT
GCTGGCCCAGATCGGCGACCAGTACGCCGACCTGTTCCTGGCCGCCAAGAACCTGTCCGACGCCATCCTG
CTGTCCGACATCCTGCGCGTCAACACCGAGATCACCAAGGCCCCGCTGTCCGCCTCCATGATCAAGCGCT
ACGACGAGCACCACCAGGACCTGACCCTGCTGAAGGCCCTGGTCCGCCAGCAGCTGCCGGAGAAGTACAA
GGAGATCTTCTTCGACCAGTCCAAGAACGGCTACGCCGGCTACATCGACGGCGGCGCCTCCCAGGAGGAG
TTCTACAAGTTCATCAAGCCGATCCTGGAGAAGATGGACGGCACCGAGGAGCTGCTGGTCAAGCTGAACC
GCGAGGACCTGCTGCGCAAGCAGCGCACCTTCGACAACGGCTCCATCCCGCACCAGATCCACCTGGGCGA
GCTGCACGCCATCCTGCGCCGCCAGGAGGACTTCTACCCGTTCCTGAAGGACAACCGCGAGAAGATCGAG
AAGATCCTGACCTTCCGCATCCCGTACTACGTCGGCCCGCTGGCCCGCGGCAACTCCCGCTTCGCCTGGA
TGACCCGCAAGTCCGAGGAGACCATCACCCCGTGGAACTTCGAGGAGGTCGTCGACAAGGGCGCCTCCGC
CCAGTCCTTCATCGAGCGCATGACCAACTTCGACAAGAACCTGCCGAACGAGAAGGTCCTGCCGAAGCAC
TCCCTGCTGTACGAGTACTTCACCGTCTACAACGAGCTGACCAAGGTCAAGTACGTCACCGAGGGCATGC
GCAAGCCGGCCTTCCTGTCCGGCGAGCAGAAGAAGGCCATCGTCGACCTGCTGTTCAAGACCAACCGCAA
GGTCACCGTCAAGCAGCTGAAGGAGGACTACTTCAAGAAGATCGAGTGCTTCGACTCCGTCGAGATCTCC
GGCGTCGAGGACCGCTTCAACGCCTCCCTGGGCACCTACCACGACCTGCTGAAGATCATCAAGGACAAGG
ACTTCCTGGACAACGAGGAGAACGAGGACATCCTGGAGGACATCGTCCTGACCCTGACCCTGTTCGAGGA
CCGCGAGATGATCGAGGAGCGCCTGAAGACCTACGCCCACCTGTTCGACGACAAGGTCATGAAGCAGCTG
AAGCGCCGCCGCTACACCGGCTGGGGCCGCCTGTCCCGCAAGCTGATCAACGGCATCCGCGACAAGCAGT
CCGGCAAGACCATCCTGGACTTCCTGAAGTCCGACGGCTTCGCCAACCGCAACTTCATGCAGCTGATCCA
CGACGACTCCCTGACCTTCAAGGAGGACATCCAGAAGGCCCAGGTCTCCGGCCAGGGCGACTCCCTGCAC
GAGCACATCGCCAACCTGGCCGGCTCCCCGGCCATCAAGAAGGGCATCCTGCAGACCGTCAAGGTCGTCG
ACGAGCTGGTCAAGGTCATGGGCCGCCACAAGCCGGAGAACATCGTCATCGAGATGGCCCGCGAGAACCA
GACCACCCAGAAGGGCCAGAAGAACTCCCGCGAGCGCATGAAGCGCATCGAGGAGGGCATCAAGGAGCTG
GGCTCCCAGATCCTGAAGGAGCACCCGGTCGAGAACACCCAGCTGCAGAACGAGAAGCTGTACCTGTACT
ACCTGCAGAACGGCCGCGACATGTACGTCGACCAGGAGCTGGACATCAACCGCCTGTCCGACTACGACGT
CGACCACATCGTCCCGCAGTCCTTCCTGAAGGACGACTCCATCGACAACAAGGTCCTGACCCGCTCCGAC
AAGAACCGCGGCAAGTCCGACAACGTCCCGTCCGAGGAGGTCGTCAAGAAGATGAAGAACTACTGGCGCC
AGCTGCTGAACGCCAAGCTGATCACCCAGCGCAAGTTCGACAACCTGACCAAGGCCGAGCGCGGCGGCCT
GTCCGAGCTGGACAAGGCCGGCTTCATCAAGCGCCAGCTGGTCGAGACCCGCCAGATCACCAAGCACGTC
GCCCAGATCCTGGACTCCCGCATGAACACCAAGTACGACGAGAACGACAAGCTGATCCGCGAGGTCAAGG
TCATCACCCTGAAGTCCAAGCTGGTCTCCGACTTCCGCAAGGACTTCCAGTTCTACAAGGTCCGCGAGAT
CAACAACTACCACCACGCCCACGACGCCTACCTGAACGCCGTCGTCGGCACCGCCCTGATCAAGAAGTAC
CCGAAGCTGGAGTCCGAGTTCGTCTACGGCGACTACAAGGTCTACGACGTCCGCAAGATGATCGCCAAGT
CCGAGCAGGAGATCGGCAAGGCCACCGCCAAGTACTTCTTCTACTCCAACATCATGAACTTCTTCAAGAC
CGAGATCACCCTGGCCAACGGCGAGATCCGCAAGCGCCCGCTGATCGAGACCAACGGCGAGACCGGCGAG
ATCGTCTGGGACAAGGGCCGCGACTTCGCCACCGTCCGCAAGGTCCTGTCCATGCCGCAGGTCAACATCG
TCAAGAAGACCGAGGTCCAGACCGGCGGCTTCTCCAAGGAGTCCATCCTGCCGAAGCGCAACTCCGACAA
GCTGATCGCCCGCAAGAAGGACTGGGACCCGAAGAAGTACGGCGGCTTCGACTCCCCGACCGTCGCCTAC
TCCGTCCTGGTCGTCGCCAAGGTCGAGAAGGGCAAGTCCAAGAAGCTGAAGTCCGTCAAGGAGCTGCTGG
GCATCACCATCATGGAGCGCTCCTCCTTCGAGAAGAACCCGATCGACTTCCTGGAGGCCAAGGGCTACAA
GGAGGTCAAGAAGGACCTGATCATCAAGCTGCCGAAGTACTCCCTGTTCGAGCTGGAGAACGGCCGCAAG
CGCATGCTGGCCTCCGCCGGCGAGCTGCAGAAGGGCAACGAGCTGGCCCTGCCGTCCAAGTACGTCAACT
TCCTGTACCTGGCCTCCCACTACGAGAAGCTGAAGGGCTCCCCGGAGGACAACGAGCAGAAGCAGCTGTT
CGTCGAGCAGCACAAGCACTACCTGGACGAGATCATCGAGCAGATCTCCGAGTTCTCCAAGCGCGTCATC
CTGGCCGACGCCAACCTGGACAAGGTCCTGTCCGCCTACAACAAGCACCGCGACAAGCCGATCCGCGAGC
AGGCCGAGAACATCATCCACCTGTTCACCCTGACCAACCTGGGCGCCCCGGCCGCCTTCAAGTACTTCGA
CACCACCATCGACCGCAAGCGCTACACCTCCACCAAGGAGGTCCTGGACGCCACCCTGATCCACCAGTCC
ATCACCGGCCTGTACGAGACCCGCATCGACCTGTCCCAGCTGGGCGGCGACTAAGGATCGGACGAACAAT
AAGGGGAGCGGGAAACCGCTCCCCTTTTTTATTGATAACAAAAAAGCTTCTCGTCGAAGGCACTAGAAGG
CCTATATGCGGGGATCGACCGCGCAGCATGCCGAGTGAGGACGTTTAAAC
Features (pLannotate 1.2.2; 15 found; start..end, strand, type, name):
    423..1865    +  CDS            pSG5 Rep: replication initiator protein from the Streptomyces ghanaensis plasmid pSG5; rep
   2530..2636    -  oriT           oriT: incP origin of transfer
   2952..3752    +  CDS            ApmR: aminoglycoside 3-N-acetyltransferase type IV ; aac(3)IV; confers resistance to apramycin (Paget and Davies, 1996)
   3762..3787    +  protein_bind   FRT (mutant) (fragment): FRT site with a mutation in the core sequence (Azam et al., 1997) FLP recombinase from the Saccharomyces cerevisiae 2μ plasmid
   3791..3943    +  CDS            ble (fragment): BLE_KLEPN - Experimental evidence at protein level: Swiss-Prot protein existence level 1. Binding protein with a strong affinity to the bleomycin family of antibiotics. Binds to CL990; an antimitotic-antibiotic compound. From Klebsiella pneumoniae.
   4054..4641    +  rep_origin     ori: high-copy-number ColE1/pMB1/pBR322/pUC origin of replication
   4824..4916    +  CDS            lacI (fragment): lac repressor; lacI; The lac repressor binds to the lac operator to inhibit transcription in E. coli. This inhibition can be relieved by adding lactose or isopropyl-β-D-thiogalactopyranoside (IPTG).
   4929..4950    +  protein_bind   CAP binding site: CAP binding activates transcription in the presence of cAMP. E. coli catabolite activator protein
   4965..4995    +  promoter       lac promoter: promoter for the E. coli lac operon
   5064..5081    -  misc_feature   MCS (fragment): pUC18/19 multiple cloning site
   5203..5278    +  misc_RNA       gRNA scaffold: guide RNA scaffold for the Streptococcus pyogenes CRISPR/Cas9 system
   5327..5488    +  CDS            cII (fragment): RPC2_LAMBD - Experimental evidence at protein level: Swiss-Prot protein existence level 1. Acts as a transcriptional activator that allows virus to initiate a latent state. Following infection, participates, together with cIII, in activation of the Pe and Pi promoters, which are responsible for the transcription of the cI (repressor) and int (integrase) genes, respectively. Both of these gene products are required for the establishment of latency. From Escherichia phage lambda (Bacteriophage lambda).
   5497..5601    +  promoter       AmpR promoter: bla
   5602..6462    +  CDS            AmpR: β-lactamase; bla; confers resistance to ampicillin, carbenicillin, and related antibiotics
   6728..10831   +  CDS            cas9: CAS9_STRP1 - Also known as csn1 From Streptococcus pyogenes serotype M1.
