[The description below was written by a language model from this plasmid's Addgene catalogue record and pLannotate feature annotations shown in this document.]
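Description:
pRel is a 10,970 bp CRISPR plasmid built on the pGM1190 backbone and described by its depositors as a "release plasmid" carrying a Cas9 working cassette, apramycin resistance and the pSG5 replicon. It is an E. coli–Streptomyces shuttle vector. A high-copy ColE1/pUC-type origin supports propagation in E. coli, while the pSG5 Rep initiator protein from the Streptomyces ghanaensis plasmid provides replication in actinomycete hosts. An incP oriT allows the plasmid to be mobilised by conjugation from a suitable E. coli donor. Selection is through the aac(3)IV apramycin acetyltransferase gene, which works in both hosts. The feature table also shows a complete β-lactamase (AmpR) gene with its own promoter, although the catalogue lists only apramycin as the selection.

The payload is the Streptococcus pyogenes cas9 coding sequence (about 4.1 kb), together with an S. pyogenes guide RNA scaffold located upstream on the same strand. Neither the promoter driving cas9 nor the one driving the guide RNA is annotated, and the record does not state a spacer or target sequence. The AmpR cassette sits between the gRNA scaffold and cas9, but the record does not explain its role. The remaining annotations are short fragments (lacI, CAP site, lac promoter, pUC MCS, ble, lambda cII, a mutant FRT site) that look like backbone or cloning remnants rather than functional parts.

Judging from the stated purpose and the title of the associated publication, pRel supplies Cas9 cleavage to excise, or "release", DNA segments in bacterial hosts. This is part of a workflow for mobilising and multiplying native DNA for natural product discovery, but the record gives no further mechanistic detail.
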