Addgene plasmid #227581: pRel
Purpose: Release plasmid with Cas9 working cassette, apramycin resistance, and pSG5 replicon
Depositing lab: Chengzhang Fu. Depositing organization: Helmholtz-Institut für Pharmazeutische Forschung Saarland. Publication: Autologous DNA mobilization and multiplication expedite natural products discovery from bacteria. Xie F, Zhao H, Liu J, Yang X, Neuber M, Agrawal AA, Kaur A, Herrmann J, Kalinina OV, Wei X, Muller R, Fu C. Science. 2024 Dec 13;386(6727):eabq7333. doi: 10.1126/science.abq7333. Epub 2024 Dec 13. PubMed 39666857.
Backbone
  Vector backbone: pGM1190
  Total vector size (bp): 10970
  Vector type: CRISPR
Growth in bacteria
  Bacterial resistance: Apramycin, 25 μg/mL
  Growth temperature: 37°C
  Growth strain: DH5alpha
  Copy number: High Copy
Gene/Insert
  Gene/Insert name: Cas9
  Insert size (bp): 4107
Terms and licenses: Academic/Nonprofit Terms; Industry Terms: Not Available to Industry
How to cite: pRel was a gift from Chengzhang Fu (Addgene plasmid # 227581 ; http://n2t.net/addgene:227581 ; RRID:Addgene_227581)
